>Addgene plasmid #157493 | pD649-HAsp-PIGR-COMP5AP-AviTag-9xHis | depositor full sequence | sequence record 304095 | Full Sequence
TTTCAATATTATTGAAGCATTTATCAGGGTTATTGTCTCATGAGCGGATACATATTTGAATGTATTTAGA
AAAATAAACAAATAGGGGTCAGTGTTACAACCAATTAACCAATTCTGAACATTATCGCGAGCCCATTTAT
ACCTGAATATGGCTCATAACACCCCTTGCTCATGACCAAAATCCCTTAACGTGAGTTACGCGCGCGTCGT
TCCACTGAGCGTCAGACCCCGTAGAAAAGATCAAAGGATCTTCTTGAGATCCTTTTTTTCTGCGCGTAAT
CTGCTGCTTGCAAACAAAAAAACCACCGCTACCAGCGGTGGTTTGTTTGCCGGATCAAGAGCTACCAACT
CTTTTTCCGAAGGTAACTGGCTTCAGCAGAGCGCAGATACCAAATACTGTTCTTCTAGTGTAGCCGTAGT
TAGCCCACCACTTCAAGAACTCTGTAGCACCGCCTACATACCTCGCTCTGCTAATCCTGTTACCAGTGGC
TGCTGCCAGTGGCGATAAGTCGTGTCTTACCGGGTTGGACTCAAGACGATAGTTACCGGATAAGGCGCAG
CGGTCGGGCTGAACGGGGGGTTCGTGCACACAGCCCAGCTTGGAGCGAACGACCTACACCGAACTGAGAT
ACCTACAGCGTGAGCTATGAGAAAGCGCCACGCTTCCCGAAGGGAGAAAGGCGGACAGGTATCCGGTAAG
CGGCAGGGTCGGAACAGGAGAGCGCACGAGGGAGCTTCCAGGGGGAAACGCCTGGTATCTTTATAGTCCT
GTCGGGTTTCGCCACCTCTGACTTGAGCGTCGATTTTTGTGATGCTCGTCAGGGGGGCGGAGCCTATGGA
AAAACGCCAGCAACGCGGCCTTTTTACGGTTCCTGGCCTTTTGCTGGCCTTTTGCTCACATGTTCTTTCC
TGCGTTATCCCCTGATTCTGTGGATAACCGTATTACCGCCTTTGAGTGAGCTGATACCGCTCGCCGCAGC
CGAACGACCGAGCGCAGCGAGTCAGTGAGCGAGGAAGCGGAAGGCGAGAGTAGGGAACTGCCAGGCATCA
AACTAAGCAGAAGGCCCCTGACGGATGGCCTTTTTGCGTTTCTACAAACTCTTTCTGTGTTGTAAAACGA
CGGCCAGTCTTAAGCTCGGGCCCCCTGGGCGGTTCTGATAACGAGTAATCGTTAATCCGCAAATAACGTA
AAAACCCGCTTCGGCGGGTTTTTTTATGGGGGGAGTTTAGGGAAAGAGCATTTGTCAGAATATTTAAGGG
CGCCTGTCACTTTGCTTGATATATGAGAATTATTTAACCTTATAAATGAGAAAAAAGCAACGCACTTTAA
ATAAGATACGTTGCTTTTTCGATTGATGAACACCTATAATTAAACTATTCATCTATTATTTATGATTTTT
TGTATATACAATATTTCTAGTTTGTTAAAGAGAATTAAGAAAATAAATCTCGAAAATAATAAAGGGAAAA
TCAGTTTTTGATATCAAAATTATACATGTCAACGATAATACAAAATATAATACAAACTATAAGATGTTAT
CAGTATTTATTATCATTTAGAATAAATTTTGTGTCGCCCTTAATTGTGAGCGGATAACAATTACGAGCTT
CATGCACAGTGGCGTTGACTCAATATTGGCCATTAGCCATATTATTCATTGGTTATATAGCATAAATCAA
TATTGGCTATTGGCCATTGCATACGTTGTATCTATATCATAATATGTACATTTATATTGGCTCATGTCCA
ATATGACCGCCATGTTGGCATTGATTATTGACTAGTTATTAATAGTAATCAATTACGGGGTCATTAGTTC
ATAGCCCATATATGGAGTTCCGCGTTACATAACTTACGGTAAATGGCCCGCCTGGCTGACCGCCCAACGA
CCCCCGCCCATTGACGTCAATAATGACGTATGTTCCCATAGTAACGCCAATAGGGACTTTCCATTGACGT
CAATGGGTGGAGTATTTACGGTAAACTGCCCACTTGGCAGTACATCAAGTGTATCATATGCCAAGTACGC
CCCCTATTGACGTCAATGACGGTAAATGGCCCGCCTGGCATTATGCCCAGTACATGACCTTATGGGACTT
TCCTACTTGGCAGTACATCTACGTATTAGTCATCGCTATTACCATGGTGATGCGGTTTTGGCAGTACATC
AATGGGCGTGGATAGCGGTTTGACTCACGGGGATTTCCAAGTCTCCACCCCATTGACGTCAATGGGAGTT
TGTTTTGGCACCAAAATCAACGGGACTTTCCAAAATGTCGTAACAACTCCGCCCCATTGACGCAAATGGG
CGGTAGGCGTGTACGGTGGGAGGTCTATATAAGCAGAGCTCGTTTAGTGAACCGTCAGATCGCCTGGAGA
CGCCATCCACGCTGTTTTGACCTCCATAGAAGACACCGGGACCGATCCAGCCTCCGCGGCCGGGAACGGT
GCATTGGAACGCGGATTCCCCGTGCCAAGAGTGACGTAAGTACCGCCTATAGAGTCTATAGGCCCACCCC
CTTGGCTTCGTTAGAACGCGGCTACAATTAATACATAACCTTATGTATCATACACATACGATTTAGGTGA
CACTATAGAATAACATCCACTTTGCCTTTCTCTCCACAGGTGTCCACTCCCAGGTCCAACTGCACCTCGG
TTCTATCGAAAACGCGCCTGCTAGCGCCACCATGAAGACCATCATTGCCCTGAGCTACATCTTCTGCCTG
GTGTTCGCTGCGGCCGCCAAGTCTCCTATCTTTGGCCCTGAGGAAGTGAACAGCGTCGAGGGCAATAGCG
TGTCCATCACCTGTTACTACCCTCCAACCAGCGTGAACCGGCACACCAGAAAGTACTGGTGTAGACAGGG
CGCCAGAGGCGGCTGTATCACACTGATTAGCAGCGAGGGCTACGTGTCCTCTAAGTACGCCGGCAGAGCC
AACCTGACCAACTTTCCCGAGAATGGCACCTTCGTGGTCAATATCGCCCAGCTGAGCCAGGACGACAGCG
GCAGATACAAGTGTGGCCTGGGCATCAATAGCAGAGGCCTGAGCTTCGACGTGTCCCTGGAAGTGTCTCA
AGGCCCTGGCCTGCTGAACGACACCAAGGTGTACACAGTGGACCTGGGCAGAACCGTGACCATCAACTGC
CCCTTCAAGACCGAGAACGCCCAGAAGAGAAAGAGCCTGTACAAGCAGATCGGACTGTACCCCGTGCTGG
TCATCGATAGCAGCGGCTACGTGAACCCCAACTACACCGGCAGAATCCGGCTGGATATTCAAGGCACCGG
CCAGCTGCTGTTCAGCGTGGTCATCAATCAGCTGAGACTGAGCGACGCCGGCCAGTATCTTTGTCAGGCC
GGCGACGACAGCAACAGCAACAAGAAGAATGCCGACCTCCAGGTGCTGAAGCCTGAGCCTGAGCTGGTGT
ATGAGGATCTGAGAGGCAGCGTGACCTTCCACTGTGCTCTGGGACCTGAAGTGGCCAACGTGGCCAAGTT
TCTGTGCAGACAGAGCAGCGGCGAGAACTGCGACGTGGTGGTTAATACCCTGGGAAAGAGAGCCCCTGCC
TTCGAGGGAAGAATCCTGCTGAATCCCCAGGACAAGGACGGCAGCTTTAGCGTCGTGATCACCGGCCTGA
GAAAAGAGGACGCCGGAAGATATCTGTGTGGCGCCCATTCCGATGGACAGCTGCAAGAGGGATCTCCAAT
TCAGGCCTGGCAGCTGTTCGTGAACGAGGAAAGCACAATCCCTAGAAGCCCCACCGTGGTTAAGGGCGTT
GCAGGCGGATCTGTGGCCGTGCTGTGCCCCTACAACAGAAAAGAGAGCAAGAGCATCAAGTATTGGTGCC
TGTGGGAGGGCGCCCAGAATGGAAGATGTCCTCTGCTGGTGGATAGCGAAGGCTGGGTCAAAGCCCAGTA
CGAGGGCAGACTGAGCCTGCTGGAAGAACCTGGCAATGGCACATTCACCGTGATCCTGAACCAGCTGACA
AGCAGAGATGCCGGCTTCTACTGGTGCCTGACCAATGGCGATACCCTGTGGCGGACCACCGTGGAAATCA
AGATCATCGAGGGCGAGCCCAATCTGAAGGTGCCCGGAAATGTGACAGCCGTGCTGGGAGAGACACTGAA
AGTGCCCTGCCACTTTCCTTGCAAGTTCAGCAGCTACGAGAAATATTGGTGCAAGTGGAACAACACCGGC
TGTCAGGCTCTGCCTAGCCAGGATGAAGGCCCTAGCAAGGCCTTCGTGAATTGCGACGAGAACTCCCGGC
TGGTGTCTCTGACCCTGAATCTGGTCACAAGAGCCGATGAAGGCTGGTATTGGTGTGGCGTGAAGCAGGG
CCACTTTTATGGCGAGACAGCCGCCGTGTACGTGGCCGTGGAAGAAAGAAAAGCCGCCGGAAGCAGGGAT
GTGTCTCTGGCCAAAGCTGATGCCGCTCCTGACGAGAAGGTGCTGGATAGCGGCTTCAGAGAGATCGAGA
ACAAGGCCATTCAGGACCCCAGACTGTTCGCCGAAGAAAAGGCCGTGGCCGATACCAGAGATCAGGCTGA
TGGAAGCAGAGCCTCCGTGGATTCTGGCAGCTCTGAGGAACAAGGCGGCTCCAGTAGAGGCGCGCCGGAA
GATCAAGTTGATCCAAGATTGATTGATGGCAAGGGCGGATCTCTGGAGGTGCTGTTCCAGGGACCAGGCG
GAAGCGGCAATCCCGGCGGCGATCTGGCCCCCCAGATGCTGCGCGAGCTGCAGGAGACCAATGCCGCCCT
GCAGGACGTGCGCGAGCTGCTGCGCCACCGCGTGAAGGAGATCACCTTCCTGAAGAACACCGTGATGGAG
TGCGACGCCTGCGGTATGCAGCCCTCTAGAGGCTCCGGCTCCATCATCCCAGTTGAGGAGGAGAACCCGG
ACTTCTGGAACCGCGAGGCAGCCGAGGCCCTGGGTGCCGCCAAGAAGCTGCAGCCTGCACAGACAGCCGC
CAAGAACCTCATCATCTTCCTGGGCGATGGGATGGGGGTGTCTACGGTGACAGCTGCCAGGATCCTAAAA
GGGCAGAAGAAGGACAAACTGGGGCCTGAGATACCCCTGGCCATGGACCGCTTCCCATATGTGGCTCTGT
CCAAGACATACAATGTAGACAAACATGTGCCAGACAGTGGAGCCACAGCCACGGCCTACCTGTGCGGGGT
CAAGGGCAACTTCCAGACCATTGGCTTGAGTGCAGCCGCCCGCTTTAACCAGTGCAACACGACACGCGGC
AACGAGGTCATCTCCGTGATGAATCGGGCCAAGAAAGCAGGGAAGTCAGTGGGAGTGGTAACCACCACAC
GAGTGCAGCACGCCTCGCCAGCCGGCACCTACGCCCACACGGTGAACCGCAACTGGTACTCGGACGCCGA
CGTGCCTGCCTCGGCCCGCCAGGAGGGGTGCCAGGACATCGCTACGCAGCTCATCTCCAACATGGACATT
GACGTGATCCTAGGTGGAGGCCGAAAGTACATGTTTCGCATGGGAACCCCAGACCCTGAGTACCCAGATG
ACTACAGCCAAGGTGGGACCAGGCTGGACGGGAAGAATCTGGTGCAGGAATGGCTGGCGAAGCGCCAGGG
TGCCCGGTATGTGTGGAACCGCACTGAGCTCATGCAGGCTTCCCTGGACCCGTCTGTGACCCATCTCATG
GGTCTCTTTGAGCCTGGAGACATGAAATACGAGATCCACCGAGACTCCACACTGGACCCCTCCCTGATGG
AGATGACAGAGGCTGCCCTGCGCCTGCTGAGCAGGAACCCCCGCGGCTTCTTCCTCTTCGTGGAGGGTGG
TCGCATCGACCATGGTCATCATGAAAGCAGGGCTTACCGGGCACTGACTGAGACGATCATGTTCGACGAC
GCCATTGAGAGGGCGGGCCAGCTCACCAGCGAGGAGGACACGCTGAGCCTCGTCACTGCCGACCACTCCC
ACGTCTTCTCCTTCGGAGGCTACCCCCTGCGAGGGAGCTCCATCTTCGGGCTGGCCCCTGGCAAGGCCCG
GGACAGGAAGGCCTACACGGTCCTCCTATACGGAAACGGTCCAGGCTATGTGCTCAAGGACGGCGCCCGG
CCGGATGTTACCGAGAGCGAGAGCGGGAGCCCCGAGTATCGGCAGCAGTCAGCAGTGCCCCTGGACGAAG
AGACCCACGCAGGCGAGGACGTGGCGGTGTTCGCGCGCGGCCCGCAGGCGCACCTGGTTCACGGCGTGCA
GGAGCAGACCTTCATAGCGCACGTCATGGCCTTCGCCGCCTGCCTGGAGCCCTACACCGCCTGCGACCTG
GCGCCCCCCGCCGGCACCACCGACGCCGCGCACCCGGGTGGCGGAGGACTGAACGACATCTTCGAGGCTC
AGAAAATCGAATGGCACGAACATCACCATCACCATCACCATCACCATTAAGGCCGGCCTGTAGTCACTGG
CACAACGCGTTACCCGGTAAGCCAATCGGGTATACACGGTCGTCATACTGCAGACAGGGTTCTTCTACTT
TGCAAGATAGTCTTGAGTAGTAAAATAAATAGATAGAGAAAATCAGCCTCGACTGTGCCTTCTAGTTGCC
AGCCATCTGTTGTTTGCCCCTCCCCCGTGCCTTCCTTGACCCTGGAAGGTGCCACTCCCACTGTCCTTTC
CTAATAAAATGAGGAAATTGCATCACAACACTCAACCCTATCTCGGTCTATTCTTTTGATTTATAAGGGA
TTTTGCCGATTTCGGCCTATTGGTTAAAAAATGAGCTGATTTAACAAAAATTTAACGCGAATTAATTCTG
TGGAATGTGTGTCAGTTAGGGTGTGGAAAGTCCCCAGGCTCCCCAGCAGGCAGAAGTATGCAAAGCATGC
ATCTCAATTAGTCAGCAACCAGGTGTGGAAAGTCCCCAGGCTCCCCAGCAGGCAGAAGTATGCAAAGCAT
GCATCTCAATTAGTCAGCAACCATAGTCCCGCCCCTAACTCCGCCCATCCCGCCCCTAACTCCGCCCAGT
TCCGCCCATTCTCCGCCCCATGGCTGACTAATTTTTTTTATTTATGCAGAGGCCGAGGCCGCCTCTGCCT
CTGAGCTATTCCAGAAGTAGTGAGGAGGCTTTTTTGGAGGCCTAGGCTTTTGCAAAAAGCTCCCGGGAGC
TTGTATATCCATTTTCGGATCTGATCAGCACGTGTTGACAATTAATCATCGGCATAGTATATCGGCATAG
TATAATACGACAAGGTGAGGAACTAAACCATGACCGAGTACAAGCCCACGGTGCGCCTCGCCACCCGCGA
CGACGTCCCCAGGGCCGTACGCACCCTCGCCGCCGCGTTCGCCGACTACCCCGCCACGCGCCACACCGTC
GATCCGGACCGCCACATCGAGCGGGTCACCGAGCTGCAAGAACTCTTCCTCACGCGCGTCGGGCTCGACA
TCGGCAAGGTGTGGGTCGCGGACGACGGCGCCGCGGTGGCGGTCTGGACCACGCCGGAGAGCGTCGAAGC
GGGGGCGGTGTTCGCCGAGATCGGCCCGCGCATGGCCGAGTTGAGCGGTTCCCGGCTGGCCGCGCAGCAA
CAGATGGAAGGCCTCCTGGCGCCGCACCGGCCCAAGGAGCCCGCGTGGTTCCTGGCCACCGTCGGCGTCT
CGCCCGACCACCAGGGCAAGGGTCTGGGCAGCGCCGTCGTGCTCCCCGGAGTGGAGGCGGCCGAGCGCGC
CGGGGTGCCCGCCTTCCTGGAGACATCCGCGCCCCGCAACCTCCCCTTCTACGAGCGGCTCGGCTTCACC
GTCACCGCCGACGTCGAGGTGCCCGAAGGACCGCGCACCTGGTGCATGACCCGCAAGCCCGGTGCCTGAC
ACGTGCTACGAGATTTCGATTCCACCGCCGCCTTCTATGAAAGGTTGGGCTTCGGAATCGTTTTCCGGGA
CGCCGGCTGGATGATCCTCCAGCGCGGGGATCTCATGCTGGAGTTCTTCGCCCACCCCAACTTGTTTATT
GCAGCTTATAATGGTTACAAATAAAGCAATAGCATCACAAATTTCACAAATAAAGCATTTTTTTCACTGC
ATTCTAGTTGTGGTTTGTCCAAACTCATCAATGTATCTTATCATGTCTGTATACCGTCGACCTCTAGCTA
GAGCTTGGCGTAATCATGGTCATTACCAATGCTTAATCAGTGAGGCACCTATCTCAGCGATCTGTCTATT
TCGTTCATCCATAGTTGCCTGACTCCCCGTCGTGTAGATAACTACGATACGGGAGGGCTTACCATCTGGC
CCCAGCGCTGCGATGATACCGCGAGAACCACGCTCACCGGCTCCGGATTTATCAGCAATAAACCAGCCAG
CCGGAAGGGCCGAGCGCAGAAGTGGTCCTGCAACTTTATCCGCCTCCATCCAGTCTATTAATTGTTGCCG
GGAAGCTAGAGTAAGTAGTTCGCCAGTTAATAGTTTGCGCAACGTTGTTGCCATCGCTACAGGCATCGTG
GTGTCACGCTCGTCGTTTGGTATGGCTTCATTCAGCTCCGGTTCCCAACGATCAAGGCGAGTTACATGAT
CCCCCATGTTGTGCAAAAAAGCGGTTAGCTCCTTCGGTCCTCCGATCGTTGTCAGAAGTAAGTTGGCCGC
AGTGTTATCACTCATGGTTATGGCAGCACTGCATAATTCTCTTACTGTCATGCCATCCGTAAGATGCTTT
TCTGTGACTGGTGAGTACTCAACCAAGTCATTCTGAGAATAGTGTATGCGGCGACCGAGTTGCTCTTGCC
CGGCGTCAATACGGGATAATACCGCGCCACATAGCAGAACTTTAAAAGTGCTCATCATTGGAAAACGTTC
TTCGGGGCGAAAACTCTCAAGGATCTTACCGCTGTTGAGATCCAGTTCGATGTAACCCACTCGTGCACCC
AACTGATCTTCAGCATCTTTTACTTTCACCAGCGTTTCTGGGTGAGCAAAAACAGGAAGGCAAAATGCCG
CAAAAAAGGGAATAAGGGCGACACGGAAATGTTGAATACTCATATTCTTCCTT
Features (pLannotate 1.2.2; 24 found; start..end, strand, type, name):
    119..143     -  CDS            KanR (fragment): aminoglycoside phosphotransferase; aph(3')-Ia; confers resistance to kanamycin
    254..842     +  rep_origin     ori: high-copy-number ColE1/pMB1/pBR322/pUC origin of replication
   1067..1084    +  terminator     rrnB T2 terminator (fragment): transcription terminator T2 from the E. coli rrnB gene
   1109..1128    -  CDS            lacZα (fragment): LacZα fragment of β-galactosidase; lacZ fragment
   1584..1600    +  protein_bind   lac operator: The lac repressor binds to the lac operator to inhibit transcription in E. coli. This inhibition can be relieved by adding lactose or isopropyl-β-D-thiogalactopyranoside (IPTG). lac repressor encoded by lacI
   1843..2146    +  enhancer       CMV enhancer: human cytomegalovirus immediate early enhancer
   2147..2350    +  promoter       CMV promoter: human cytomegalovirus (CMV) immediate early promoter
   2486..2529    +  intron         CMV intron (fragment): modified intron A from human cytomegalovirus
   2581..2599    +  promoter       SP6 promoter: promoter for bacteriophage SP6 RNA polymerase
   2603..2640    +  CDS            IgH signal sequence (fragment): signal sequence from the mouse immunoglobulin heavy chain variable region
   2725..4608    +  CDS            PIGR (fragment): PIGR_HUMAN - Experimental evidence at protein level: Swiss-Prot protein existence level 1. [Secretory component]: Through its N-linked glycans ensures anchoring of secretory IgA (sIgA) molecules to mucus lining the epithelial surface to neutralize extracellular pathogens (PubMed:12150896). On its own (free form) may act as a non-specific microbial scavenger to prevent pathogen interaction with epithelial cells (PubMed:16543244). From Homo sapiens (Human).
   4705..4884    +  CDS            Comp (fragment): COMP_RAT - Experimental evidence at protein level: Swiss-Prot protein existence level 1. May play a role in the structural integrity of cartilage via its interaction with other extracellular matrix proteins such as the collagens and fibronectin. Can mediate the interaction of chondrocytes with the cartilage extracellular matrix through interaction with cell surface integrin receptors. Could play a role in the pathogenesis of osteoarthritis. Potent suppressor of apoptosis in both primary chondrocytes and transformed cells. Suppresses apoptosis by blocking the activation of caspase-3 and by indu
   4872..6324    +  CDS            SEAP (fragment): secreted alkaline phosphatase from human placenta The natural enzyme has a C-terminal transmembrane sequence that is replaced by a GPI anchor.
   6349..6390    +  CDS            AviTag™ (fragment): peptide tag that allows for enzymatic biotinylation
   6394..6417    +  CDS            8xHis: 8xHis affinity tag
   6563..6674    +  polyA_signal   bGH poly(A) signal: bovine growth hormone polyadenylation signal
   6675..6783    +  rep_origin     f1 ori (fragment): f1 bacteriophage origin of replication; arrow indicates direction of (+) strand synthesis
   6797..7126    +  promoter       SV40 promoter: SV40 enhancer and early promoter
   7174..7221    +  promoter       EM7 promoter: synthetic bacterial promoter&nbsp
   7240..7839    +  CDS            PuroR (fragment): puromycin N-acetyltransferase; pac from Streptomyces; confers resistance to puromycin
   7849..7974    +  CDS            ble (fragment): BLE_KLEPN - Experimental evidence at protein level: Swiss-Prot protein existence level 1. Binding protein with a strong affinity to the bleomycin family of antibiotics. Binds to CL990; an antimitotic-antibiotic compound. From Klebsiella pneumoniae.
   7969..8090    +  polyA_signal   SV40 poly(A) signal: SV40 polyadenylation signal
   8143..9003    -  CDS            AmpR: β-lactamase; bla; confers resistance to ampicillin, carbenicillin, and related antibiotics
   9006..89      -  promoter       AmpR promoter (fragment) (across the origin): bla
