[The description below was written by a language model from this plasmid's Addgene catalogue record and pLannotate feature annotations shown in this document.]
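Description:
pD649-HAsp-PIGR-COMP5AP-AviTag-9xHis is a mammalian expression plasmid of about 9 kb, built on the pD649 backbone, that produces the extracellular domain of human PIGR (polymeric immunoglobulin receptor) as a secreted, multimerised reporter fusion. It is maintained in E. coli at high copy from a ColE1/pUC-type origin and selected with ampicillin through a complete β-lactamase gene. The short kanamycin-resistance, lacZα, rrnB terminator and f1 ori matches in the annotation are only fragments and appear to be backbone remnants. An SV40 early promoter/EM7 promoter unit precedes a puromycin N-acetyltransferase sequence, annotated as a fragment, and an SV40 poly(A) signal, which suggests an option for puromycin selection in mammalian cells. The depositor notes that some plasmids in this collection may carry an IS4-like transposase upstream of the CMV promoter; none is annotated here.

Expression is driven by the CMV enhancer/promoter, followed by a fragment of CMV intron A, and terminated by the bGH poly(A) signal. An SP6 promoter sits just upstream of the coding region. The "HAsp" in the name indicates an N-terminal secretion signal, which the annotation tool matched partially to an immunoglobulin heavy-chain leader. The roughly 1.9 kb PIGR ectodomain follows, cloned between preserved restriction sites. Its C terminus is fused to the backbone's COMP5AP module: the coiled-coil segment of rat cartilage oligomeric matrix protein, which assembles into pentamers, joined to human placental alkaline phosphatase. An AviTag for enzymatic biotinylation and a polyhistidine tag for affinity purification come last (9xHis by name, detected as 8xHis). The pentameric form raises avidity for weak interactions, and the phosphatase provides an enzymatic readout. This fits the construct's origin in a screen of human IgSF cell-surface protein–protein interactions.
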