Addgene plasmid #157493: pD649-HAsp-PIGR-COMP5AP-AviTag-9xHis
Purpose: Mammalian expression of cell-surface protein extracellular domain fused to COMP5AP-AviTag-9xHis. Protein is secreted from cells.
Depositing lab: Chris Garcia. Depositing organization: Stanford University. Publication: A Human IgSF Cell-Surface Interactome Reveals a Complex Network of Protein-Protein Interactions. Wojtowicz WM, Vielmetter J, Fernandes RA, Siepe DH, Eastman CL, Chisholm GB, Cox S, Klock H, Anderson PW, Rue SM, Miller JJ, Glaser SM, Bragstad ML, Vance J, Lam AW, Lesley SA, Zinn K, Garcia KC. Cell. 2020 Aug 20;182(4):1027-1043.e17. doi: 10.1016/j.cell.2020.07.025. PubMed 32822567.
Backbone
  Vector backbone: pD649
  Backbone size w/o insert (bp): 7153
  Vector type: Mammalian Expression
Growth in bacteria
  Bacterial resistance: Ampicillin, 100 μg/mL
  Growth temperature: 37°C
  Growth strain: DH5alpha
  Copy number: High Copy
Gene/Insert
  Gene/Insert name: PIGR
  Species: H. sapiens (human)
  Insert size (bp): 1860
  Entrez Gene: PIGR
  Promoter: CMV/SP6
  Tag / fusion protein: COMP5AP-AviTag-9xHis (C terminal on backbone)
  Cloning method: Restriction Enzyme; 5′ cloning site GCGGCCGC (not destroyed); 3′ cloning site GGCGCGCC (not destroyed)
  Sequencing primers: 5′ ATTTAGGTGACACTATAG; 3′ CGTCGCACTCCATCACGGTG
Resource information
  A portion of this plasmid was derived from a plasmid made by: synthesis by ThermoFisher
Terms and licenses: Academic/Nonprofit Terms; Industry Terms: Not Available to Industry
Depositor comments: Some plasmids in this collection may have an IS4-like element ISVsa5 family transposase upstream of the CMV promoter.
How to cite: pD649-HAsp-PIGR-COMP5AP-AviTag-9xHis was a gift from Chris Garcia (Addgene plasmid # 157493 ; http://n2t.net/addgene:157493 ; RRID:Addgene_157493)
