>Addgene plasmid #157493 | pD649-HAsp-PIGR-COMP5AP-AviTag-9xHis | depositor partial sequence | sequence record 304096 | insert (extracellular domain)
AAGTCTCCTATCTTTGGCCCTGAGGAAGTGAACAGCGTCGAGGGCAATAGCGTGTCCATCACCTGTTACT
ACCCTCCAACCAGCGTGAACCGGCACACCAGAAAGTACTGGTGTAGACAGGGCGCCAGAGGCGGCTGTAT
CACACTGATTAGCAGCGAGGGCTACGTGTCCTCTAAGTACGCCGGCAGAGCCAACCTGACCAACTTTCCC
GAGAATGGCACCTTCGTGGTCAATATCGCCCAGCTGAGCCAGGACGACAGCGGCAGATACAAGTGTGGCC
TGGGCATCAATAGCAGAGGCCTGAGCTTCGACGTGTCCCTGGAAGTGTCTCAAGGCCCTGGCCTGCTGAA
CGACACCAAGGTGTACACAGTGGACCTGGGCAGAACCGTGACCATCAACTGCCCCTTCAAGACCGAGAAC
GCCCAGAAGAGAAAGAGCCTGTACAAGCAGATCGGACTGTACCCCGTGCTGGTCATCGATAGCAGCGGCT
ACGTGAACCCCAACTACACCGGCAGAATCCGGCTGGATATTCAAGGCACCGGCCAGCTGCTGTTCAGCGT
GGTCATCAATCAGCTGAGACTGAGCGACGCCGGCCAGTATCTTTGTCAGGCCGGCGACGACAGCAACAGC
AACAAGAAGAATGCCGACCTCCAGGTGCTGAAGCCTGAGCCTGAGCTGGTGTATGAGGATCTGAGAGGCA
GCGTGACCTTCCACTGTGCTCTGGGACCTGAAGTGGCCAACGTGGCCAAGTTTCTGTGCAGACAGAGCAG
CGGCGAGAACTGCGACGTGGTGGTTAATACCCTGGGAAAGAGAGCCCCTGCCTTCGAGGGAAGAATCCTG
CTGAATCCCCAGGACAAGGACGGCAGCTTTAGCGTCGTGATCACCGGCCTGAGAAAAGAGGACGCCGGAA
GATATCTGTGTGGCGCCCATTCCGATGGACAGCTGCAAGAGGGATCTCCAATTCAGGCCTGGCAGCTGTT
CGTGAACGAGGAAAGCACAATCCCTAGAAGCCCCACCGTGGTTAAGGGCGTTGCAGGCGGATCTGTGGCC
GTGCTGTGCCCCTACAACAGAAAAGAGAGCAAGAGCATCAAGTATTGGTGCCTGTGGGAGGGCGCCCAGA
ATGGAAGATGTCCTCTGCTGGTGGATAGCGAAGGCTGGGTCAAAGCCCAGTACGAGGGCAGACTGAGCCT
GCTGGAAGAACCTGGCAATGGCACATTCACCGTGATCCTGAACCAGCTGACAAGCAGAGATGCCGGCTTC
TACTGGTGCCTGACCAATGGCGATACCCTGTGGCGGACCACCGTGGAAATCAAGATCATCGAGGGCGAGC
CCAATCTGAAGGTGCCCGGAAATGTGACAGCCGTGCTGGGAGAGACACTGAAAGTGCCCTGCCACTTTCC
TTGCAAGTTCAGCAGCTACGAGAAATATTGGTGCAAGTGGAACAACACCGGCTGTCAGGCTCTGCCTAGC
CAGGATGAAGGCCCTAGCAAGGCCTTCGTGAATTGCGACGAGAACTCCCGGCTGGTGTCTCTGACCCTGA
ATCTGGTCACAAGAGCCGATGAAGGCTGGTATTGGTGTGGCGTGAAGCAGGGCCACTTTTATGGCGAGAC
AGCCGCCGTGTACGTGGCCGTGGAAGAAAGAAAAGCCGCCGGAAGCAGGGATGTGTCTCTGGCCAAAGCT
GATGCCGCTCCTGACGAGAAGGTGCTGGATAGCGGCTTCAGAGAGATCGAGAACAAGGCCATTCAGGACC
CCAGACTGTTCGCCGAAGAAAAGGCCGTGGCCGATACCAGAGATCAGGCTGATGGAAGCAGAGCCTCCGT
GGATTCTGGCAGCTCTGAGGAACAAGGCGGCTCCAGTAGA
